>Addgene plasmid #17857 | pCR4 hNFATc1-EE | addgene partial sequence | sequence record 23796 | T3 5'-GCAATTAACCCTCACTAAAGG-3'
GCGCGNTTACGAATTCGCCCTTTTTTCCTTTTGCGGCCGCTCATTCCATTGGCATATATTCGCTGCCGAA
AAAGCACCCCACGCGCTCATGTTCACGGCTTACGGTTAGAAAGATGGCGTTACCGTTGGCGGGAAGGTAG
GTGAAACGCTGGTACTGGCTTCGCTTTCTCTTCCCGTTGCAGACGTAGAAACTGACGTGAACGGGGCTGG
TTATCCTCTGATTCCGAAATGGCGGGATCTCAACCACCAGAGAATTCGGCTTGCACAGGTCCCGGTCAGT
TTTCGCTTCCATCTCCCAGACATGGTGGCCATCTGGGGCTTTCTCCACGAAAATGACCTTGGAGTCCTGC
AGGAAGTTGTGGCCAGACAGGACCATCTTCTTCCCGCCCACGACCGGATAGCTGTCCGTGCTCTGCTTCT
CCACCAGAGGCAGCTCCTGAGCTGAGCGCTGGGAGCATTCGATGGGGTTGGAGGCCACCTGCAGGGACAG
CGTGCGGCCGCTGGGTTGCGGGACGTGAACGCGGAACACCAGCCGTACCCGTGTGTTCTTCCTCCCGATG
TCCGTCTCTCCTTTCCGAAGTTCAATGTCGGAGTTTCTGAGTTTCAGGATTCCGGCACAGTCAATGACGG
CTCGCATGCTGTTCTCCGGCAGGAGTGGGATCTCCAGGACTTTGGTTNTGGAAAACACCCNCGGGNGNGG
GGANAANCCCCTCNTTCCTGTGATGCGGTGCACTGGTATGAGGCGTGCGGCGCACAGNCGTCGTCCGCNT
CCAATGAAANTGCACATCAGCGTTTTT
