[The description below was written by a language model from this plasmid's Addgene catalogue record.]
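Description:
pCR4 hNFATc1-EE is a high-copy bacterial plasmid built on the commercial pCR4-TOPO backbone (about 4 kb), a vector designed for topoisomerase-mediated capture of PCR products. It is propagated in standard E. coli cloning strains under ampicillin selection. Although it is catalogued as a bacterial expression vector, pCR4-TOPO is generally used as a cloning and sequencing vehicle. The record does not name a promoter intended to drive the insert. The T7 and T3 primer sites that flank the cloning site are listed only as the 5′ and 3′ sequencing primers.

The insert is an approximately 2.2 kb cDNA encoding full-length human NFATc1 (also called NF-ATc or NFAT2), introduced by TOPO cloning. NFATc1 belongs to the nuclear factor of activated T cells family of transcription factors, which are targeted during T-cell activation. The coding sequence carries an EE epitope tag at its C terminus. EE is a short Glu-Glu-type peptide tag recognised by specific antibodies, so the protein can be detected or immunoprecipitated without an NFATc1-specific reagent.

No feature table is provided, so the insert's orientation, the exact junctions and any additional backbone elements cannot be confirmed from the record. With no eukaryotic promoter recorded, the plasmid is most plausibly a sequence-verified source of the tagged human NFATc1 open reading frame, suitable as a PCR template or for subcloning into mammalian expression or viral vectors for studies of NFAT signalling. The record does not state a specific intended use beyond supplying the full-length clone.
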