Addgene plasmid #17857: pCR4 hNFATc1-EE
Depositing lab: Jerry Crabtree. Depositing organization: Stanford University. Publication: NF-AT components define a family of transcription factors targeted in T-cell activation. Northrop JP, Ho SN, Chen L, Thomas DJ, Timmerman LA, Nolan GP, Admon A, Crabtree GR. Nature. 1994 Jun 9. 369(6480):497-502. 10.1038/369497a0 PubMed 8202141.
Backbone
  Vector backbone: pCR4-TOPO
  Backbone manufacturer: Invitrogen
  Backbone size w/o insert (bp): 4000
  Vector type: Bacterial Expression
Growth in bacteria
  Bacterial resistance: Ampicillin, 100 μg/mL
  Growth temperature: 37°C
  Growth strain: DH5alpha
  Copy number: High Copy
Gene/Insert
  Gene/Insert name: NFATc1 (alt name: NF-ATc)
  Species: H. sapiens (human)
  Insert size (bp): 2200
  Entrez Gene: NFATC1 (a.k.a. NF-ATC, NF-ATc1.2, NFAT2, NFATc)
  Tag / fusion protein: EE (C terminal on insert)
  Cloning method: TOPO Cloning
  Sequencing primers: 5′ T7; 3′ T3
Terms and licenses: Academic/Nonprofit Terms; Industry Terms: Not Available to Industry
Depositor comments: Full-length huNFATc1
How to cite: pCR4 hNFATc1-EE was a gift from Jerry Crabtree (Addgene plasmid # 17857 ; http://n2t.net/addgene:17857 ; RRID:Addgene_17857)
